>Addgene plasmid #226970 | pET28a-OuIAD(C500S) | addgene full sequence | sequence record 451207 | Addgene NGS Result
CCCGACATTATCGCGAGCCCATTTATACCCATATAAATCAGCATCCATGTTGGAATTTAATCGCGGCCTA
GAGCAAGACGTTTCCCGTTGAATATGGCTCATAACACCCCTTGTATTACTGTTTATGTAAGCAGACAGTT
TTATTGTTCATGACCAAAATCCCTTAACGTGAGTTTTCGTTCCACTGAGCGTCAGACCCCGTAGAAAAGA
TCAAAGGATCTTCTTGAGATCCTTTTTTTCTGCGCGTAATCTGCTGCTTGCAAACAAAAAAACCACCGCT
ACCAGCGGTGGTTTGTTTGCCGGATCAAGAGCTACCAACTCTTTTTCCGAAGGTAACTGGCTTCAGCAGA
GCGCAGATACCAAATACTGTCCTTCTAGTGTAGCCGTAGTTAGGCCACCACTTCAAGAACTCTGTAGCAC
CGCCTACATACCTCGCTCTGCTAATCCTGTTACCAGTGGCTGCTGCCAGTGGCGATAAGTCGTGTCTTAC
CGGGTTGGACTCAAGACGATAGTTACCGGATAAGGCGCAGCGGTCGGGCTGAACGGGGGGTTCGTGCACA
CAGCCCAGCTTGGAGCGAACGACCTACACCGAACTGAGATACCTACAGCGTGAGCTATGAGAAAGCGCCA
CGCTTCCCGAAGGGAGAAAGGCGGACAGGTATCCGGTAAGCGGCAGGGTCGGAACAGGAGAGCGCACGAG
GGAGCTTCCAGGGGGAAACGCCTGGTATCTTTATAGTCCTGTCGGGTTTCGCCACCTCTGACTTGAGCGT
CGATTTTTGTGATGCTCGTCAGGGGGGCGGAGCCTATGGAAAAACGCCAGCAACGCGGCCTTTTTACGGT
TCCTGGCCTTTTGCTGGCCTTTTGCTCACATGTTCTTTCCTGCGTTATCCCCTGATTCTGTGGATAACCG
TATTACCGCCTTTGAGTGAGCTGATACCGCTCGCCGCAGCCGAACGACCGAGCGCAGCGAGTCAGTGAGC
GAGGAAGCGGAAGAGCGCCTGATGCGGTATTTTCTCCTTACGCATCTGTGCGGTATTTCACACCGCAATG
GTGCACTCTCAGTACAATCTGCTCTGATGCCGCATAGTTAAGCCAGTATACACTCCGCTATCGCTACGTG
ACTGGGTCATGGCTGCGCCCCGACACCCGCCAACACCCGCTGACGCGCCCTGACGGGCTTGTCTGCTCCC
GGCATCCGCTTACAGACAAGCTGTGACCGTCTCCGGGAGCTGCATGTGTCAGAGGTTTTCACCGTCATCA
CCGAAACGCGCGAGGCAGCTGCGGTAAAGCTCATCAGCGTGGTCGTGAAGCGATTCACAGATGTCTGCCT
GTTCATCCGCGTCCAGCTCGTTGAGTTTCTCCAGAAGCGTTAATGTCTGGCTTCTGATAAAGCGGGCCAT
GTTAAGGGCGGTTTTTTCCTGTTTGGTCACTGATGCCTCCGTGTAAGGGGGATTTCTGTTCATGGGGGTA
ATGATACCGATGAAACGAGAGAGGATGCTCACGATACGGGTTACTGATGATGAACATGCCCGGTTACTGG
AACGTTGTGAGGGTAAACAACTGGCGGTATGGATGCGGCGGGACCAGAGAAAAATCACTCAGGGTCAATG
CCAGCGCTTCGTTAATACAGATGTAGGTGTTCCACAGGGTAGCCAGCAGCATCCTGCGATGCAGATCCGG
AACATAATGGTGCAGGGCGCTGACTTCCGCGTTTCCAGACTTTACGAAACACGGAAACCGAAGACCATTC
ATGTTGTTGCTCAGGTCGCAGACGTTTTGCAGCAGCAGTCGCTTCACGTTCGCTCGCGTATCGGTGATTC
ATTCTGCTAACCAGTAAGGCAACCCCGCCAGCCTAGCCGGGTCCTCAACGACAGGAGCACGATCATGCGC
ACCCGTGGGGCCGCCATGCCGGCGATAATGGCCTGCTTCTCGCCGAAACGTTTGGTGGCGGGACCAGTGA
CGAAGGCTTGAGCGAGGGCGTGCAAGATTCCGAATACCGCAAGCGACAGGCCGATCATCGTCGCGCTCCA
GCGAAAGCGGTCCTCGCCGAAAATGACCCAGAGCGCTGCCGGCACCTGTCCTACGAGTTGCATGATAAAG
AAGACAGTCATAAGTGCGGCGACGATAGTCATGCCCCGCGCCCACCGGAAGGAGCTGACTGGGTTGAAGG
CTCTCAAGGGCATCGGTCGAGATCCCGGTGCCTAATGAGTGAGCTAACTTACATTAATTGCGTTGCGCTC
ACTGCCCGCTTTCCAGTCGGGAAACCTGTCGTGCCAGCTGCATTAATGAATCGGCCAACGCGCGGGGAGA
GGCGGTTTGCGTATTGGGCGCCAGGGTGGTTTTTCTTTTCACCAGTGAGACGGGCAACAGCTGATTGCCC
TTCACCGCCTGGCCCTGAGAGAGTTGCAGCAAGCGGTCCACGCTGGTTTGCCCCAGCAGGCGAAAATCCT
GTTTGATGGTGGTTAACGGCGGGATATAACATGAGCTGTCTTCGGTATCGTCGTATCCCACTACCGAGAT
ATCCGCACCAACGCGCAGCCCGGACTCGGTAATGGCGCGCATTGCGCCCAGCGCCATCTGATCGTTGGCA
ACCAGCATCGCAGTGGGAACGATGCCCTCATTCAGCATTTGCATGGTTTGTTGAAAACCGGACATGGCAC
TCCAGTCGCCTTCCCGTTCCGCTATCGGCTGAATTTGATTGCGAGTGAGATATTTATGCCAGCCAGCCAG
ACGCAGACGCGCCGAGACAGAACTTAATGGGCCCGCTAACAGCGCGATTTGCTGGTGACCCAATGCGACC
AGATGCTCCACGCCCAGTCGCGTACCGTCTTCATGGGAGAAAATAATACTGTTGATGGGTGTCTGGTCAG
AGACATCAAGAAATAACGCCGGAACATTAGTGCAGGCAGCTTCCACAGCAATGGCATCCTGGTCATCCAG
CGGATAGTTAATGATCAGCCCACTGACGCGTTGCGCGAGAAGATTGTGCACCGCCGCTTTACAGGCTTCG
ACGCCGCTTCGTTCTACCATCGACACCACCACGCTGGCACCCAGTTGATCGGCGCGAGATTTAATCGCCG
CGACAATTTGCGACGGCGCGTGCAGGGCCAGACTGGAGGTGGCAACGCCAATCAGCAACGACTGTTTGCC
CGCCAGTTGTTGTGCCACGCGGTTGGGAATGTAATTCAGCTCCGCCATCGCCGCTTCCACTTTTTCCCGC
GTTTTCGCAGAAACGTGGCTGGCCTGGTTCACCACGCGGGAAACGGTCTGATAAGAGACACCGGCATACT
CTGCGACATCGTATAACGTTACTGGTTTCACATTCACCACCCTGAATTGACTCTCTTCCGGGCGCTATCA
TGCCATACCGCGAAAGGTTTTGCGCCATTCGATGGTGTCCGGGATCTCGACGCTCTCCCTTATGCGACTC
CTGCATTAGGAAGCAGCCCAGTAGTAGGTTGAGGCCGTTGAGCACCGCCGCCGCAAGGAATGGTGCATGC
AAGGAGATGGCGCCCAACAGTCCCCCGGCCACGGGGCCTGCCACCATACCCACGCCGAAACAAGCGCTCA
TGAGCCCGAAGTGGCGAGCCCGATCTTCCCCATCGGTGATGTCGGCGATATAGGCGCCAGCAACCGCACC
TGTGGCGCCGGTGATGCCGGCCACGATGCGTCCGGCGTAGAGGATCGAGATCTCGATCCCGCGAAATTAA
TACGACTCACTATAGGGGAATTGTGAGCGGATAACAATTCCCCTCTAGAAATAATTTTGTTTAACTTTAA
GAAGGAGATATACCATGGGCAGCAGCCATCATCATCATCATCACAGCAGCGGCCTGGTGCCGCGCGGCAG
CCATATGGAGGAGTCTCTGGTTCTCGAGATGCTGCAGACCGGTAAGACGGCCACGTGGCCGGCAAAGAAT
CAGCTGCAGGAAAGCGGCGAGGTCGTCGACAAGGAGGTCAAGGGCACTCCTTCGACCGACCGCACCAGGC
GCATGAAGGAACGCTTCATGAATGCCAAGTGCAAGATGGACATGGAGGCGCCCATCGCATATACCAAGGC
ATGGCGCGAGCATGAAGGCAAGCCGCTTTATGTCCGCAGGGGGCTTGCCTATAAGTATATGCTCGAGCAC
CTCACGCCGGCTATCCGTGAGGACGAGCTCATCACCATGTCCAAGACGCGCTATGACCGTGGTGCCACCC
AGGTCCCCCAATTCGCCACTGACTTCATGATCTCCTTCCTCACCCAGGCCGAAGACCAGAAGGAAGAGGC
AAAGCTGTATTCCGTCGAGGGCAAGGATGAGGCCCATACGGTCGAAGAGGAAGGGTGGACCAAGGTCGGC
CAGCTGTTCTCCATCCGCGAGGAGGAGGTCAAGCCGATGCTTGAGGTCCTCGAGTATTGGAAGACGCGCT
GCGTTGAGAACGTGTCCGACGATTGGATGAAGACCTCCTTCCCCTACTACCAGGACTACGTCAACGCAAA
GAAGGTCGGCCTCTTCCCGGGGTCGGGCCTGCATGCCGGCTGTGACGGCCGCTGGATTCCCGCCTATGAC
GTTGCCCTCGGGGGCCTCAACAGGGTAATCGAGGAGTGCCGCGAGAAGATCGAGAAGACCGTGGTGACCA
CCAAGGAGGTCGCCGACAAGGTCTTCTTCTGGCAAGGCTGCATCTATGCCTGCGAGGGCGCGATCGCCTG
GGCCCACAACTATGCGGTCGAGGCCCGGCGCCTTGCCGAGACTGCGGTCGAGCCACGCAAGACCGAGCTT
CTCGAGATGGCAGAACGCCTCGATCGCGTCCCTGCCGAAGCACCCCGCAACTTCATGGAAGCCGTCCAGG
CCCTTTGGACCACCCAGATCCTCGTCATCTCCGACTCCCTTGCCCTCGGCGTCTCCCCGGGCCGTTGGGG
CAAGTTCCTTGAGCCTTATTACGAGAAGGATCTTGCCGAGGGGCGCATCACCAAGGGACAGGCCCTTGAG
GTCATGGAGCTGCTCCGTATCAAATTCTCGACTGAGGAGTACATCACCCCGTCCCTCTGGGCGGCCATGG
CCTCCTCGAACTCGTTCATGAACCTTGCCGTTGGCGGCCTCGATCCCAAGACGGGCAAGTGCACCGACAA
CGAGATCGAGGACCTCATCCTCGAGGCCGGCATCAACATGCCCACCCCGCAACCGACCCTCTCGATCCTT
CTCTCCGACAAGACGACAGACCATCTCGCCATCAAGGCCGCCGAGTGCACCAAGGCCGGCAACGGGTATC
CCGCGTGGTTTAACTATGACATGATGGTCCAACACAACCTCGCTATGTATCGCGACGAGGGCATCACCCT
TGAGGACGCCCGCAACTGTGCGCTCTCCGGCAGCGTCGAGAACGGCCTCGCCGGTACCGGTCACCCCATC
GCCCACCCGGCCTTCTACAACGAGGGCAAGACCATCGAGCTTGCCTGCAACGAAGGCGTCGACCCCCGCA
CGGGCATCAAGGTCATGGATGGCATCGTCCCCATCAAGACGTACGAGGACCTTTGGGACAACTTCATCAA
GATCCGCGAGCACTTCATGCATGTCTACATGCAGTACTGGAATGAGGTCGTCGCCTGCCAGCGCGACATC
CACCCCAAGATCATGGGCTCCGTCCTCATGCATGACTGCATCGAGTCCGGCCGCCCGGTTGACAATCTCG
GCTGCCGCTACAACGGTTCCGTCACGCTGCTCGACTCCGGTACAGTTAACGTGGTCAACGGTCTCGCGGC
CATCAAGAAGCTCGTCTTCGAGGACCACAAGTACACTTGGGATGAGTTCAAGGAGGCCATGGACAATAAC
TTCGGTTTCGTGCTTGGTGCCGAGAAGGGCAACTTCTCCATGCTCAACCAGGAGATCGACCCTGAAAAGC
ACATGAAGTACGCCCATATCCACCGAGATGTCCTCAACGCACCCAAGTTTGGCAACGACGATGACTTCGT
TGACGACATCTTTGTCGACCTCTGGCATGACTACGACCGCGTTACCGCGTCCGAAACCACCTACAACGGC
TACCGCTGGATCACCGCCGCGCTTTCCATATCCGCCCATGGCCCGCATGGTCGTGTGACCGGCGCTACCC
CTGACGGTCGTCTCTCCGGAGTGACGCTGTGCGACGGCATCCTGTCCGCCTCGCCTGGCACCGACGTGAA
CGGTCCGATCGCCCTCATCCGCTCCGGCGTGAAGCTGGATCCGACCGAGTTCGCCTCGGTGCAGCTCAAT
ATGAAGTTCCATCCGACTGCCATCCGCGGTGACGAGGGCTCGAGGAACTTCGTGGACTTCATCCACAGCT
ACTTCCAGATGGGCGGCTATCACGTCCAGTTCAACATCGTGGATTCGAAGATGCTGCGAGACGCCCAGGA
TCATCCGCAGAACTATCGCGACCTGATGGTCCGTGTCGCCGGCTTCTCAGCCTACTGGAACGAGCTCGGC
AAACCCATCCAGGACGAGGTCATTGCTCGTACCGAGTACGACGCTCTCTGACTCGAGCACCACCACCACC
ACCACTGAGATCCGGCTGCTAACAAAGCCCGAAAGGAAGCTGAGTTGGCTGCTGCCACCGCTGAGCAATA
ACTAGCATAACCCCTTGGGGCCTCTAAACGGGTCTTGAGGGGTTTTTTGCTGAAAGGAGGAACTATATCC
GGATTGGCGAATGGG
[124 nt withheld, positions 6666-6789]
C
[91 nt withheld, positions 6791-6881]
A
[49 nt withheld, positions 6883-6931]
CCTTTGACGTTGGAGTCCACGTTCTTT
[37 nt withheld, positions 6959-6995]
ACCCTATCTCGGTCTATTCTTTTGATTTATAAGGGATTTTGCCGATTTCGGCCTATTGGTTAAAAAATGA
GCTGATTTAACAAAAATTTAACGCGAATTTTAACAAAATATTAACGCTTACAATTTAGGTGGCACTTTTC
GGGGAAATGTGCGCGGAACCCCTATTTGTTTATTTTTCTAAATACATTCAAATATGTATCCGCTCATGAA
TTAATTCTTAGAAAAACTCATCGAGCATCAAATGAAACTGCAATTTATTCATATCAGGATTATCAATACC
ATATTTTTGAAAAAGCCGTTTCTGTAATGAAGGAGAAAACTCACCGAGGCAGTTCCATAGGATGGCAAGA
TCCTGGTATCGGTCTGCGATTCCGACTCGTCCAACATCAATACAACCTATTAATTTCCCCTCGTCAAAAA
TAAGGTTATCAAGTGAGAAATCACCATGAGTGACGACTGAATCCGGTGAGAATGGCAAAAGTTTATGCAT
TTCTTTCCAGACTTGTTCAACAGGCCAGCCATTACGCTCGTCATCAAAATCACTCGCATCAACCAAACCG
TTATTCATTCGTGATTGCGCCTGAGCGAGACGAAATACGCGATCGCTGTTAAAAGGACAATTACAAACAG
GAATCGAATGCAACCGGCGCAGGAACACTGCCAGCGCATCAACAATATTTTCACCTGAATCAGGATATTC
TTCTAATACCTGGAATGCTGTTTTCCCGGGGATCGCAGTGGTGAGTAACCATGCATCATCAGGAGTACGG
ATAAAATGCTTGATGGTCGGAAGAGGCATAAATTCCGTCAGCCAGTTTAGTCTGACCATCTCATCTGTAA
CATCATTGGCAACGCTACCTTTGCCATGTTTCAGAAACAACTCTGGCGCATCGGGCTTCCCATACAATCG
ATAGATTGTCGCACCTGATTG
Features (pLannotate 1.2.2; 20 found; start..end, strand, type, name):
    224..812     +  rep_origin     ori: high-copy-number ColE1/pMB1/pBR322/pUC origin of replication
    998..1137    -  misc_feature   bom: basis of mobility region from pBR322
   1239..1430    -  CDS            rop: Rop protein, which maintains plasmids at low copy number; rop
   1447..1827    +  CDS            YPB1_ECOLX: Protein predicted: Swiss-Prot protein existence level 4. From Escherichia coli.
   1899..2190    -  CDS            TcR (fragment): tetracycline efflux protein; tet; confers resistance to tetracycline
   2205..2226    -  protein_bind   CAP binding site: CAP binding activates transcription in the presence of cAMP. E. coli catabolite activator protein
   2239..3321    -  CDS            lacI: lac repressor; lacI; The lac repressor binds to the lac operator to inhibit transcription in E. coli. This inhibition can be relieved by adding lactose or isopropyl-β-D-thiogalactopyranoside (IPTG).
   3322..3399    -  promoter       lacI promoter: lacI
   3407..3686    -  CDS            TcR (fragment): tetracycline efflux protein; tet; confers resistance to tetracycline
   3708..3726    +  promoter       T7 promoter: promoter for bacteriophage T7 RNA polymerase
   3727..3751    +  protein_bind   lac operator: The lac repressor binds to the lac operator to inhibit transcription in E. coli. This inhibition can be relieved by adding lactose or isopropyl-β-D-thiogalactopyranoside (IPTG). lac repressor encoded by lacI
   3766..3788    +  RBS            RBS: efficient ribosome binding site from bacteriophage T7 gene 10 (Olins and Rangwala, 1989)
   3807..3823    +  CDS            capTEV™ (fragment): composite tag for in vivo biotinylation, TEV protease cleavage, and 6xHis tagging
   3834..3851    +  CDS            thrombin site: thrombin recognition and cleavage site
   6498..6515    +  CDS            9xHis (fragment): 9xHis affinity tag
   6525..6574    +  CDS            SET1 (fragment): solubility-enhancement tag derived from T7 phage gene 10B
   6582..6629    +  terminator     T7 terminator: transcription terminator for bacteriophage T7 RNA polymerase
   6666..7094    +  rep_origin     f1 ori (sequence partly withheld): f1 bacteriophage origin of replication; arrow indicates direction of (+) strand synthesis
   7147..7204    +  promoter       AmpR promoter (fragment): bla
   7213..102     -  CDS            KanR (across the origin): aminoglycoside phosphotransferase; aph(3')-Ia; confers resistance to kanamycin in bacteria or G418 (Geneticin®) in eukaryotes
