[The description below was written by a language model from this plasmid's Addgene catalogue record and pLannotate feature annotations shown in this document.]
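Description:
pET28a-OuIAD(C500S) is a bacterial expression plasmid built on the pET28a backbone for producing a Cys500-to-Ser variant of indoleacetate decarboxylase (IAD) from Olsenella uli DSM 7084 in E. coli. It replicates from a ColE1/pMB1-type origin. The neighbouring bom and rop elements are typical of pBR322-derived pET vectors, although the catalogue entry lists the plasmid as high copy. Selection is with kanamycin through the aph(3')-Ia gene. An f1 origin is also present, and the short tetracycline-resistance fragments flagged by the annotation are non-functional backbone remnants.

The insert, placed by Gibson cloning, is not annotated by name. It presumably occupies the unannotated stretch between the N-terminal tag region and the T7 terminator. Transcription is driven by a T7 promoter followed by a lac operator and the phage T7 gene 10 ribosome binding site. The plasmid-borne lacI gene supplies repressor, so expression stays off until IPTG is added in a host that provides T7 RNA polymerase. The protein carries a backbone-encoded N-terminal His6 tag followed by a thrombin cleavage site, which allows metal-affinity purification and optional tag removal. The annotation labels the His tag as a partial match to a composite tag. A second His-coding stretch lies downstream of the insert, as is standard in pET28a, but the record lists only the N-terminal tag, so whether the downstream one is translated cannot be determined here.

IAD is a glycyl radical enzyme that forms skatole from indoleacetate. According to the associated publication title, this variant was made for mechanistic studies of how that reaction is initiated. The record does not state the specific role of residue C500.
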