Addgene plasmid #226970: pET28a-OuIAD(C500S)
Purpose: Expressing Olsenella uli indoleacetate decarboxylase (IAD) C500S variant in E. coli
Depositing lab: Emily Balskus. Depositing organization: Harvard University. Publication: Mechanistic Studies of a Skatole-Forming Glycyl Radical Enzyme Suggest Reaction Initiation via Hydrogen Atom Transfer. Fu B, Nazemi A, Levin BJ, Yang Z, Kulik HJ, Balskus EP. J Am Chem Soc. 2022 Jun 29;144(25):11110-11119. doi: 10.1021/jacs.1c13580. Epub 2022 Jun 15. PubMed 35704859.
Backbone
  Vector backbone: pET28a
  Vector type: Bacterial Expression
Growth in bacteria
  Bacterial resistance: Kanamycin, 50 μg/mL
  Growth temperature: 37°C
  Growth strain: DH5alpha
  Copy number: High Copy
Gene/Insert
  Gene/Insert name: OuIAD(C500S)
  Species: Olsenella uli DSM 7084
  Mutation: C500S
  Tag / fusion protein: His6 (on backbone) (N terminal on insert)
  Cloning method: Gibson Cloning
Terms and licenses: Academic/Nonprofit Terms; Industry Terms: Not Available to Industry
How to cite: pET28a-OuIAD(C500S) was a gift from Emily Balskus (Addgene plasmid # 226970 ; http://n2t.net/addgene:226970 ; RRID:Addgene_226970)
